Addgene plasmid #221151: pConRef-2H12.D11
Purpose: cdGreen2 expressed from a constitutive promoter in an operon with mScarlet-I (downstream) as a reference FP Internal Lab ID: 11236)
Depositing lab: Urs Jenal. Depositing organization: University of Basel. Publication: A genetically encoded biosensor to monitor dynamic changes of c-di-GMP with high temporal resolution. Kaczmarczyk A, van Vliet S, Jakob RP, Teixeira RD, Scheidat I, Reinders A, Klotz A, Maier T, Jenal U. Nat Commun. 2024 May 9;15(1):3920. doi: 10.1038/s41467-024-48295-0. PubMed 38724508.
Backbone
  Vector backbone: p2H12
  Backbone manufacturer: Andreas Kaczmarczyk
  Backbone size w/o insert (bp): 2000
  Total vector size (bp): 4000
  Modifications to backbone: cdGreen2 and mScarlet-I replacing cdGreen; Ptet-TetR replaced by constitutive promoter
  Vector type: Bacterial Expression
Growth in bacteria
  Bacterial resistance: Ampicillin, 100 μg/mL
  Growth temperature: 37°C
  Growth strain: DH5alpha
  Copy number: Unknown
Gene/Insert 1
  Gene/Insert name: cdGreen2 (alt name: 2H12.D11)
  Species: Synthetic
  Insert size (bp): 1300
  Promoter: Constitutive
  Cloning method: Restriction Enzyme; 5′ cloning site EcoRI (not destroyed); 3′ cloning site SpeI (not destroyed)
  Sequencing primers: 5′ 13378 (attttactagtTAGAAAAACAACTTAAATGTGAAAGTGGGTC)
Gene/Insert 2
  Gene/Insert name: mScarlet-I
  Species: Synthetic
  Insert size (bp): 700
  Mutation: N-terminus changed: starts with MSKKYGEAVIKE ...
  Promoter: None (same as cdGreen2)
  Cloning method: Restriction Enzyme; 5′ cloning site SpeI (not destroyed); 3′ cloning site NheI (not destroyed)
  Sequencing primers: 5′ NA
Terms and licenses: Academic/Nonprofit Terms; Industry Terms: Not Available to Industry
How to cite: pConRef-2H12.D11 was a gift from Urs Jenal (Addgene plasmid # 221151 ; http://n2t.net/addgene:221151 ; RRID:Addgene_221151)
