[The description below was written by a language model from this plasmid's Addgene catalogue record and pLannotate feature annotations shown in this document.]
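Description:
pConRef-2H12.D11 is a bacterial expression plasmid of roughly 4 kb, built on the p2H12 backbone, that produces the c-di-GMP biosensor cdGreen2 (also called 2H12.D11) together with a red reference fluorophore. It is propagated in E. coli through a ColE1/pMB1-type origin, which the annotation classes as high-copy although the catalogue lists copy number as unknown, and it is selected with ampicillin via a TEM-type beta-lactamase gene (bla) driven by its own AmpR promoter.

The payload is a two-gene operon. The synthetic cdGreen2 coding sequence of about 1.3 kb lies between EcoRI and SpeI sites and is transcribed from a constitutive promoter, whose identity the record does not give. According to the backbone notes, this promoter replaced the Ptet-TetR inducible module of the parent plasmid. The short PLtetO-1 and TetR fragments annotated upstream of the sensor are probably remnants of, or partial matches to, that earlier arrangement rather than a functional repressor system. The automated annotation labels a stretch inside the sensor gene as a GFP-family sequence (cEGFP), which indicates a GFP-derived fluorescent moiety within the larger sensor. The rest of the cdGreen2 coding sequence is not annotated. Immediately downstream, between SpeI and NheI sites, sits mScarlet-I with an altered N-terminus. It has no promoter of its own and is co-transcribed with the sensor.

Because both proteins come from a single transcript, the constitutively fluorescent red signal can serve as an internal reference for expression level. This supports ratiometric green/red readouts of dynamic c-di-GMP changes in live bacteria, without the need for an inducer.
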