Features (pLannotate 1.2.2; 7 found; start..end, strand, type, name):
     38..65      +  promoter       PLtetO-1 promoter (fragment): modified phage lambda PL promoter with tet operator sites (Lutz and Bujard, 1997)
     64..109     +  CDS            TetR (fragment): tetracycline repressor TetR; tetR from transposon Tn10; TetR binds to the tetracycline operator tetO to inhibit transcription. This inhibition can be relieved by adding tetracycline or doxycycline.
    434..1156    +  CDS            cEGFP: cEGFP is a basic (constitutively fluorescent) green fluorescent protein published in 2008, derived from Aequorea victoria.
   1457..2140    +  CDS            mScarlet-I: mScarlet-I is a basic (constitutively fluorescent) red fluorescent protein published in 2016, derived from synthetic construct. It is reported to be a rapidly-maturing monomer with moderate acid sensitivity.
   2181..2285    +  promoter       AmpR promoter: bla
   2286..3143    +  CDS            bla: BLAT_ECOLX - Experimental evidence at protein level: Swiss-Prot protein existence level 1. TEM-type are the most prevalent beta-lactamases in enterobacteria; they hydrolyze the beta-lactam bond in susceptible beta-lactam antibiotics, thus conferring resistance to penicillins and cephalosporins. TEM-3 and TEM-4 are capable of hydrolyzing cefotaxime and ceftazidime. TEM-5 is capable of hydrolyzing ceftazidime. TEM-6 is capable of hydrolyzing ceftazidime and aztreonam. TEM-8/CAZ-2, TEM- 16/CAZ-7 and TEM-24/CAZ-6 are markedly active against ceftazidime. IRT- 4 shows resistance to beta-lactamase in
   3317..3905    +  rep_origin     ori: high-copy-number ColE1/pMB1/pBR322/pUC origin of replication
>Addgene plasmid #221151 | pConRef-2H12.D11 | addgene full sequence | sequence record 437168 | Addgene NGS Result
ACATGTTTTCGTCTTCACCTCGATTGACATCCCATAGAGTGATAGAGATACTGAGCACATCAGCATATGC
GGATTAGAAAAACAACTTAAATGTGAAAGTGGGTCTTAATAATAATAATTCCGAAGGAGGAGGTGATCCA
TGAATTCAGAGCCGCCGCCGAAGCTCGTCCTTGACCTGGAGCGCCTCGCGCACGTCCCCCAGGAGAAGGC
GGGCCCGCTCCAGCGCTACGCGGCGACGATCCAGTCGCAGCGCGGCGACTACAACGGCAAGGTGCTGTCG
ATCCGTCCGGCGGACCTGCGCACCCTGGCCGTGATCTACGACCAGTCGCCCTCGGTCCTCACCGAGCAGC
TGATCAGCTGGGGCGTCCTCGACGCGGACGCGCGCCGCGCCGTCGCCCACGAGGAGAACCCGAAGAATAT
GCCGGTCCCGTATAACGTCTTTATCATGGCCGACAAGCAGAAGAACGGCATCAAGGCGAACTTCAAGATC
CGCCACAACATCGAGGACGGCGGCGTGCAGCTCGCCTATCACTACCAGCAGAACACCCCCATCGGCGACG
GCCCCGTGCTGCTGCCCGACAACCACTACCTGGGCGTGCAGTCCAAACTGAGCAAAGACCCCAACGAGAA
GCGCGATCACATGGTCCTGCTGGAGTTCGTGACCGCCGCCGGGATCACTCTCGGCATGGACGAGCTGTAC
AAGGGCGGTACCGGAGGGAGCATGGTGAGCAAGGGCGAGGAGCTGTTCACCGGGGTGGTGCCCATCCTGG
TCGAGCTGGACGGCGACGTAAACGGCCACAAGTTCAGCGTGTCCGGCGAGGGCGAGGGCGATGCCACCTA
CGGCAAGCTGACCCTGAAGTTCATCTGCACCACCGGCAAGCTGCCCGTGCCCTGGCCCACCCTCGTGACC
ACCCTGACCTACGGCGTGCAGTGCTTCAGCCGCTACCCCGACCACATGAAGCAGCACGACTTCTTCAAGT
CCGCCATGCCCGAAGGCTACATTCAGGAGCGCACCATCTTCTTCAAGGACGACGGCAACTATAAGACACG
CGCTGAGGTTAAGTTCGAGGGCGACACTCTGGTTAACCGCATCGAGCTGAAGGGCATCGACTTCAAGGAG
GACGGCAACATCCTGGGCCATAAGCTTGAATATAACATGTTGTCGGAGCCGGAGCCGCCGCCGAAGCTCG
TCCTTGACCTGGAGCGCCTCGCGCACGTCCCCCAGGAGAAGGCGGGCCCGCTCCAGCGCTACGCGGCGAC
GATCCAGTCGCAGCGCGGCGACTACAACGGCAAGGTGCTGTCGATCCGTCCGGCGGACCTGCGCACCCTG
GCCGTGATCTACGACCAGTCGCCCTCGGTCCTCACCGAGCAGCTGATCAGCTGGGGCGTCCTCGACGCGG
ACGCGCGCCGCGCCGTCGCCCACGAGGAGAACTGAACTAGTATGAGCAAGAAATATGGTGAAGCCGTGAT
CAAAGAATTTATGCGCTTTAAAGTTCACATGGAAGGTAGCATGAATGGCCACGAATTTGAAATTGAAGGT
GAAGGCGAAGGTCGTCCGTATGAAGGCACCCAGACCGCAAAACTGAAAGTTACCAAAGGTGGTCCGCTGC
CGTTTAGCTGGGATATTCTGAGTCCGCAGTTTATGTATGGTAGCCGTGCATTTATCAAACATCCGGCAGA
TATTCCGGATTACTATAAACAGAGCTTTCCGGAAGGTTTTAAATGGGAACGTGTGATGAATTTTGAAGAT
GGTGGTGCAGTTACCGTTACACAGGATACCAGCCTGGAAGATGGCACCCTGATCTATAAAGTTAAACTGC
GTGGCACCAATTTTCCGCCTGATGGTCCGGTTATGCAGAAAAAAACCATGGGTTGGGAAGCAAGCACCGA
ACGTCTGTATCCTGAAGATGGCGTTCTGAAAGGTGATATCAAAATGGCACTGCGTCTGAAAGATGGCGGT
CGTTATCTGGCAGATTTCAAAACCACCTACAAAGCCAAAAAACCGGTTCAGATGCCTGGTGCATATAATG
TTGATCGCAAACTGGATATTACCAGCCACAATGAAGATTATACCGTGGTGGAACAGTATGAACGTAGCGA
AGGCCGTCATAGTACCGGTGGTATGGATGAACTGTACAAGTGAGCTAGCGACGTCAGGTGGCACTTTTCG
GGGAAATGTGCGCGGAACCCCTATTTGTTTATTTTTCTAAATACATTCAAATATGTATCCGCTCATGAGA
CAATAACCCTGATAAATGCTTCAATAATATTGAAAAAGGAAGAGTATGAGTATTCAACATTTCCGTGTCG
CCCTTATTCCCTTTTTTGCGGCATTTTGCCTTCCTGTTTTTGCTCACCCAGAAACGCTGGTGAAAGTAAA
AGATGCTGAAGATCAGTTGGGTGCACGAGTGGGTTACATCGAACTGGATCTCAACAGCGGTAAGATCCTT
GAGAGTTTTCGCCCCGAAGAACGTTTTCCAATGATGAGCACTTTTAAAGTTCTGCTATGTGGCGCGGTAT
TATCCCGTGTTGACGCCGGGCAAGAGCAACTCGGTCGCCGCATACACTATTCTCAGAATGACTTGGTTGA
GTACTCACCAGTCACAGAAAAGCATCTTACGGATGGCATGACAGTAAGAGAATTATGCAGTGCTGCCATA
ACCATGAGTGATAACACTGCGGCCAACTTACTTCTGACAACGATCGGAGGACCGAAGGAGCTAACCGCTT
TTTTGCACAACATGGGGGATCATGTAACTCGCCTTGATCGTTGGGAACCGGAGCTGAATGAAGCCATACC
AAACGACGAGCGTGACACCACGATGCCTGCAGCAATGGCAACAACGTTGCGCAAACTATTAACTGGCGAA
CTACTTACTCTAGCTTCCCGGCAACAATTAATAGACTGGATGGAGGCGGATAAAGTTGCAGGACCACTTC
TGCGCTCGGCCCTTCCGGCTGGCTGGTTTATTGCTGATAAATCTGGAGCCGGTGAGCGTGGCTCTCGCGG
TATCATTGCAGCACTGGGGCCAGATGGTAAGCCCTCCCGTATCGTAGTTATCTACACGACGGGGAGTCAG
GCAACTATGGATGAACGAAATAGACAGATCGCTGAGATAGGTGCCTCACTGATTAAGCATTGGTAACTGT
CAGACCAAGTTTACTCATATATACTTTAGATTGATTTAAAACTTCATTTTTAATTTAAAAGGATCTAGGT
GAAGATCCTTTTTGATAATCTCATGACCAAAATCCCTTAACGTGAGTTTTCGTTCCACTGAGCGTCAGAC
CCCGTAGAAAAGATCAAAGGATCTTCTTGAGATCCTTTTTTTCTGCGCGTAATCTGCTGCTTGCAAACAA
AAAAACCACCGCTACCAGCGGTGGTTTGTTTGCCGGATCAAGAGCTACCAACTCTTTTTCCGAAGGTAAC
TGGCTTCAGCAGAGCGCAGATACCAAATACTGTCCTTCTAGTGTAGCCGTAGTTAGGCCACCACTTCAAG
AACTCTGTAGCACCGCCTACATACCTCGCTCTGCTAATCCTGTTACCAGTGGCTGCTGCCAGTGGCGATA
AGTCGTGTCTTACCGGGTTGGACTCAAGACGATAGTTACCGGATAAGGCGCAGCGGTCGGGCTGAACGGG
GGGTTCGTGCACACAGCCCAGCTTGGAGCGAACGACCTACACCGAACTGAGATACCTACAGCGTGAGCTA
TGAGAAAGCGCCACGCTTCCCGAAGGGAGAAAGGCGGACAGGTATCCGGTAAGCGGCAGGGTCGGAACAG
GAGAGCGCACGAGGGAGCTTCCAGGGGGAAACGCCTGGTATCTTTATAGTCCTGTCGGGTTTCGCCACCT
CTGACTTGAGCGTCGATTTTTGTGATGCTCGTCAGGGGGGCGGAGCCTATGGAAAAACGCCAGCAACGCG
GCCTTTTTACGGTTCCTGGCCTTTTGCTGGCCTTTTGCTC
